Addgene plasmid #74099: pEZT-BM
Purpose: (Empty Backbone) Multi-purpose rapid titer bacmam expression vector
Depositing lab: Ryan Hibbs. Depositing organization: University of Texas Southwestern Medical Center. Publication: Manipulation of Subunit Stoichiometry in Heteromeric Membrane Proteins. Morales-Perez CL, Noviello CM, Hibbs RE. Structure. 2016 Mar 24. pii: S0969-2126(16)00082-4. doi: 10.1016/j.str.2016.03.004. PubMed 27041595.
Backbone
  Vector backbone: Modified pFastBacDual
  Backbone manufacturer: Thermo Fisher Scientific
  Modifications to backbone: Polyhedrin promoter removed and replaced with CMV-containing cassette from pVLAD6 vector (Dukkipati et al., Protein Expr Purif., 2008). Multiple cloning site replaced with custom. Synthetic, codon-optimized EGFP inserted after p10 promoter. See Morales-Perez et al., Structure, 2016, for full detail on vector.
  Vector type: Mammalian Expression ; Bacmam, Baculovirus
  Promoter: CMV, p10
  Tag / fusion protein: EGFP following p10 promoter
Growth in bacteria
  Bacterial resistance: Ampicillin, 100 μg/mL
  Growth temperature: 37°C
  Growth strain: DH5alpha
  Copy number: High Copy
Gene/Insert
  Cloning method: Ligation Independent Cloning
Resource information
  A portion of this plasmid was derived from a plasmid made by: Partial sequence from pVLAD6 vector was used in assembling this new expression vector. pVLAD6 was a generous gift from Chris Garcia at Stanford University.
Terms and licenses: Academic/Nonprofit Terms; Industry Terms: Not Available to Industry
How to cite: pEZT-BM was a gift from Ryan Hibbs (Addgene plasmid # 74099 ; http://n2t.net/addgene:74099 ; RRID:Addgene_74099)
