[The description below was written by a language model from this plasmid's Addgene catalogue record and pLannotate feature annotations shown in this document.]
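Description:
pEZT-BM is an empty BacMam donor vector, built on a modified pFastBacDual backbone, for making recombinant baculoviruses that deliver genes into mammalian cells. In E. coli the 7.4 kb plasmid replicates from a high-copy ColE1/pUC-type origin and is selected with ampicillin through the bla gene. An f1 origin is also present. As in other pFastBac-derived donors, the expression region is flanked by the Tn7R and Tn7L ends of a mini-Tn7 element and includes a gentamicin acetyltransferase marker driven by the Pc promoter. This layout allows the whole cassette to be moved by site-specific transposition into a baculovirus shuttle genome (bacmid), with selection for gentamicin resistance.

Two divergent expression units sit between the Tn7 arms. The polyhedrin promoter of the parent vector was replaced with a mammalian cassette taken from pVLAD6. It consists of the CMV immediate-early enhancer and promoter, a chimeric β-globin/immunoglobulin intron, a T7 promoter, a custom cloning site intended for ligation-independent cloning, a WPRE to boost transcript stability and expression, and an SV40 polyadenylation signal. No gene of interest is present. In the opposite orientation, the baculoviral p10 promoter drives a synthetic, codon-optimized EGFP, which the annotation software calls mEGFP, ending at an HSV TK poly(A) signal. Because p10 is active in insect cells, infected cells fluoresce green during virus production, which presumably is the basis for the "rapid titer" feature named in the record. The associated publication used the vector in work on the subunit stoichiometry of heteromeric membrane proteins.
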