Features (pLannotate 1.2.2; 21 found; start..end, strand, type, name):
     81..97      +  CDS            lacZα (fragment): LacZα fragment of β-galactosidase; lacZ fragment
    102..556     +  rep_origin     f1 ori (sequence partly withheld): f1 bacteriophage origin of replication; arrow indicates direction of (+) strand synthesis
    582..686     +  promoter       AmpR promoter: bla
    687..1547    +  CDS            AmpR: β-lactamase; bla; confers resistance to ampicillin, carbenicillin, and related antibiotics
   1718..2306    +  rep_origin     ori: high-copy-number ColE1/pMB1/pBR322/pUC origin of replication
   2492..2543    -  misc_feature   bom (fragment): basis of mobility region from pBR322
   2611..2835    -  mobile_element Tn7R: mini-Tn7 element (right end of the Tn7 transposon) Tn7
   2902..3435    -  CDS            GmR: gentamycin acetyltransferase; aacC1; confers resistance to gentamycin
   3624..3652    -  promoter       Pc promoter: intI1 (promoter lies within the coding sequence); class 1 integron promoter
   3630..3989    -  CDS            YPR2_ECOLX (fragment): Protein predicted: Swiss-Prot protein existence level 4. From Escherichia coli.
   4160..4208    -  polyA_signal   HSV TK poly(A) signal: herpes simplex virus thymidine kinase polyadenylation signal (Cole and Stacy, 1985)
   4293..5006    -  CDS            mEGFP: mEGFP is a basic (constitutively fluorescent) green fluorescent protein published in 2002, derived from Aequorea victoria. It has moderate acid sensitivity.
   5031..5140    -  promoter       p10 promoter: baculovirus promoter for expression in insect cells
   5327..5704    +  enhancer       CMV enhancer: human cytomegalovirus immediate early enhancer
   5706..5905    +  promoter       CMV promoter: human cytomegalovirus (CMV) immediate early promoter
   6044..6176    +  intron         chimeric intron: chimera between introns from human β-globin and immunoglobulin heavy chain genes
   6221..6239    +  promoter       T7 promoter: promoter for bacteriophage T7 RNA polymerase
   6287..6875    +  misc_feature   WPRE: woodchuck hepatitis virus posttranscriptional regulatory element
   6911..6994    +  CDS            large T antigen (fragment): large T antigen from SV40 (simian virus 40)
   7017..7151    +  polyA_signal   SV40 poly(A) signal: SV40 polyadenylation signal
   7180..7345    -  mobile_element Tn7L: mini-Tn7 element (left end of the Tn7 transposon) Tn7
>Addgene plasmid #74099 | pEZT-BM | addgene full sequence | sequence record 242438 | Addgene NGS Result
TTCTCTGTCACAGAATGAAAATTTTTCTGTCATCTCTTCGTTATTAATGTTTGTAATTGACTGAATATCA
ACGCTTATTTGCAGCCTGAATGGCGAATGGG
[124 nt withheld, positions 102-225]
C
[91 nt withheld, positions 227-317]
A
[49 nt withheld, positions 319-367]
CCTTTGACGTTGGAGTCCACGTTCTT
[37 nt withheld, positions 394-430]
ACCCTATCTCGGTCTATTCTTTTGATTTATAAGGGATTTTGCCGATTTCGGCCTATTGGTTAAAAAATGA
GCTGATTTAACAAAAATTTAACGCGAATTTTAACAAAATATTAACGCTTACAATTTAGGTGGCACTTTTC
GGGGAAATGTGCGCGGAACCCCTATTTGTTTATTTTTCTAAATACATTCAAATATGTATCCGCTCATGAG
ACAATAACCCTGATAAATGCTTCAATAATATTGAAAAAGGAAGAGTATGAGTATTCAACATTTCCGTGTC
GCCCTTATTCCCTTTTTTGCGGCATTTTGCCTTCCTGTTTTTGCTCACCCAGAAACGCTGGTGAAAGTAA
AAGATGCTGAAGATCAGTTGGGTGCACGAGTGGGTTACATCGAACTGGATCTCAACAGCGGTAAGATCCT
TGAGAGTTTTCGCCCCGAAGAACGTTTTCCAATGATGAGCACTTTTAAAGTTCTGCTATGTGGCGCGGTA
TTATCCCGTATTGACGCCGGGCAAGAGCAACTCGGTCGCCGCATACACTATTCTCAGAATGACTTGGTTG
AGTACTCACCAGTCACAGAAAAGCATCTTACGGATGGCATGACAGTAAGAGAATTATGCAGTGCTGCCAT
AACCATGAGTGATAACACTGCGGCCAACTTACTTCTGACAACGATCGGAGGACCGAAGGAGCTAACCGCT
TTTTTGCACAACATGGGGGATCATGTAACTCGCCTTGATCGTTGGGAACCGGAGCTGAATGAAGCCATAC
CAAACGACGAGCGTGACACCACGATGCCTGTAGCAATGGCAACAACGTTGCGCAAACTATTAACTGGCGA
ACTACTTACTCTAGCTTCCCGGCAACAATTAATAGACTGGATGGAGGCGGATAAAGTTGCAGGACCACTT
CTGCGCTCGGCCCTTCCGGCTGGCTGGTTTATTGCTGATAAATCTGGAGCCGGTGAGCGTGGGTCTCGCG
GTATCATTGCAGCACTGGGGCCAGATGGTAAGCCCTCCCGTATCGTAGTTATCTACACGACGGGGAGTCA
GGCAACTATGGATGAACGAAATAGACAGATCGCTGAGATAGGTGCCTCACTGATTAAGCATTGGTAACTG
TCAGACCAAGTTTACTCATATATACTTTAGATTGATTTAAAACTTCATTTTTAATTTAAAAGGATCTAGG
TGAAGATCCTTTTTGATAATCTCATGACCAAAATCCCTTAACGTGAGTTTTCGTTCCACTGAGCGTCAGA
CCCCGTAGAAAAGATCAAAGGATCTTCTTGAGATCCTTTTTTTCTGCGCGTAATCTGCTGCTTGCAAACA
AAAAAACCACCGCTACCAGCGGTGGTTTGTTTGCCGGATCAAGAGCTACCAACTCTTTTTCCGAAGGTAA
CTGGCTTCAGCAGAGCGCAGATACCAAATACTGTTCTTCTAGTGTAGCCGTAGTTAGGCCACCACTTCAA
GAACTCTGTAGCACCGCCTACATACCTCGCTCTGCTAATCCTGTTACCAGTGGCTGCTGCCAGTGGCGAT
AAGTCGTGTCTTACCGGGTTGGACTCAAGACGATAGTTACCGGATAAGGCGCAGCGGTCGGGCTGAACGG
GGGGTTCGTGCACACAGCCCAGCTTGGAGCGAACGACCTACACCGAACTGAGATACCTACAGCGTGAGCT
ATGAGAAAGCGCCACGCTTCCCGAAGGGAGAAAGGCGGACAGGTATCCGGTAAGCGGCAGGGTCGGAACA
GGAGAGCGCACGAGGGAGCTTCCAGGGGGAAACGCCTGGTATCTTTATAGTCCTGTCGGGTTTCGCCACC
TCTGACTTGAGCGTCGATTTTTGTGATGCTCGTCAGGGGGGCGGAGCCTATGGAAAAACGCCAGCAACGC
GGCCTTTTTACGGTTCCTGGCCTTTTGCTGGCCTTTTGCTCACATGTTCTTTCCTGCGTTATCCCCTGAT
TCTGTGGATAACCGTATTACCGCCTTTGAGTGAGCTGATACCGCTCGCCGCAGCCGAACGACCGAGCGCA
GCGAGTCAGTGAGCGAGGAAGCGGAAGAGCGCCTGATGCGGTATTTTCTCCTTACGCATCTGTGCGGTAT
TTCACACCGCATAGACCAGCCGCGTAACCTGGCAAAATCGGTTACGGTTGAGTAATAAATGGATGCCCTG
CGTAAGCGGGTGTGGGCGGACAATAAAGTCTTAAACTGAACAAAATAGATCTAAACTATGACAATAAAGT
CTTAAACTAGACAGAATAGTTGTAAACTGAAATCAGTCCAGTTATGCTGTGAAAAAGCATACTGGACTTT
TGTTATGGCTAAAGCAAACTCTTCATTTTCTGAAGTGCAAATTGCCCGTCGTATTAAAGAGGGGCGTGGC
CAAGGGCATGGTAAAGACTATATTCGCGGCGTTGTGACAATTTACCGAACAACTCCGCGGCCGGGAAGCC
GATCTCGGCTTGAACGAATTGTTAGGTGGCGGTACTTGGGTCGATATCAAAGTGCATCACTTCTTCCCGT
ATGCCCAACTTTGTATAGAGAGCCACTGCGGGATCGTCACCGTAATCTGCTTGCACGTAGATCACATAAG
CACCAAGCGCGTTGGCCTCATGCTTGAGGAGATTGATGAGCGCGGTGGCAATGCCCTGCCTCCGGTGCTC
GCCGGAGACTGCGAGATCATAGATATAGATCTCACTACGCGGCTGCTCAAACTTGGGCAGAACGTAAGCC
GCGAGAGCGCCAACAACCGCTTCTTGGTCGAAGGCAGCAAGCGCGATGAATGTCTTACTACGGAGCAAGT
TCCCGAGGTAATCGGAGTCCGGCTGATGTTGGGAGTAGGTGGCTACGTCTCCGAACTCACGACCGAAAAG
ATCAAGAGCAGCCCGCATGGATTTGACTTGGTCAGGGCCGAGCCTACATGTGCGAATGATGCCCATACTT
GAGCCACCTAACTTTGTTTTAGGGCGACTGCCCTGCTGCGTAACATCGTTGCTGCTGCGTAACATCGTTG
CTGCTCCATAACATCAAACATCGACCCACGGCGTAACGCGCTTGCTGCTTGGATGCCCGAGGCATAGACT
GTACAAAAAAACAGTCATAACAAGCCATGAAAACCGCCACTGCGCCGTTACCACCGCTGCGTTCGGTCAA
GGTTCTGGACCAGTTGCGTGAGCGCATACGCTACTTGCATTACAGTTTACGAACCGAACAGGCTTATGTC
AACTGGGTTCGTGCCTTCATCCGTTTCCACGGTGTGCGTCACCCGGCAACCTTGGGCAGCAGCGAAGTCG
AGGCATTTCTGTCCTGGCTGGCGAACGAGCGCAAGGTTTCGGTCTCCACGCATCGTCAGGCATTGGCGGC
CTTGCTGTTCTTCTACGGCAAGGTGCTGTGCACGGATCTGCCCTTGCTTCAGGAGATCGGTAGACCTCGG
CCGTCGCGGCGCTTGCCGGTGGTGCTGACCCCGGATGAAGTGGTTCGCATCCTCGGTTTTCTGGAAGGCG
AGCATCGTTTGTTCGCCCAGGACTCTAGCTATAGTTCTAGTGGTTGGCTACGTACCCGTAGTGGCTATGG
CAGGGCTTGCCGCCCCGACGTTGGCTGCGAGCCCTGGGCCTTCACCCGAACTTGGGGGTTGGGGTGGGGA
AAAGGAAGAAACGCGGGCGTATTGGTCCCAATGGGGTCTCGGTGGGGTATCGACAGAGTGCCAGCCCTGG
GACCGAACCCCGCGTTTATGAACAAACGACCCAACACCCGTGCGTTTTATTCTGTCTTTTTATTGCCGTC
ATAGCGCGGGTTCCTTCCGGTATTGTCTCCTTCCGTGTTTCAGTTAGCCTCCCCCATCTCCCGGTTCCGC
ATGCTATGCATCCTTGTACAGCTCGTCCATGCCGAGAGTGATCCCGGCGGCGGTCACGAACTCCAGCAGG
ACCATGTGATCGCGCTTCTCGTTGGGGTCTTTGCTCAGCTTGGACTGGGTGCTCAGGTAGTGGTTGTCGG
GCAGCAGCACGGGGCCGTCGCCGATGGGGGTGTTCTGCTGGTAGTGGTCGGCGAGCTGCACGCTGCCGTC
CTCGATGTTGTGGCGGATCTTGAAGTTCACCTTGATGCCGTTCTTCTGCTTGTCGGCCATGATATAGACG
TTGTGGCTGTTGTAGTTGTACTCCAGCTTGTGCCCCAGGATGTTGCCGTCCTCCTTGAAGTCGATGCCCT
TCAGCTCGATGCGGTTCACCAGGGTGTCGCCCTCGAACTTCACCTCGGCGCGGGTCTTGTAGTTGCCGTC
GTCCTTGAAGAAGATGGTGCGCTCCTGGACGTAGCCTTCGGGCATGGCGGACTTGAAGAAGTCGTGCTGC
TTCATGTGGTCGGGGTAGCGGCTGAAGCACTGCACGCCGTAGGTCAGGGTGGTCACGAGGGTGGGCCAGG
GCACGGGCAGCTTGCCGGTGGTGCAGATGAACTTCAGGGTCAGCTTGCCGTAGGTGGCATCGCCCTCGCC
CTCGCCGGACACGCTGAACTTGTGGCCGTTTACGTCGCCGTCCAGCTCGACCAGGATGGGCACCACCCCG
GTGAACAGCTCCTCGCCCTTGCTCACCGGGTGATCAAGTCTTCGTCGAGTGATTGTAAATAAAATGTAAT
TTACAGTATAGTATTTTAATTAATATACAAATGATTTGATAATAATTCTTATTTAACTATAATATATTGT
GTTGGGTTGAATTAAAGGTCCGTATACTCCGGAATATTAATAGGATCCCGGTCCGAGCGCGCGGAATTCA
ATATTGGCCATTAGCCATATTATTCATTGGTTATATAGCATAAATCAATATTGGCTATTGGCCATTGCAT
ACGTTGTATCTATATCATAATATGTACATTTATATTGGCTCATGTCCAATATGACCGCCATGTTGGCATT
GATTATTGACTAGTTATTAATAGTAATCAATTACGGGGTCATTAGTTCATAGCCCATATATGGAGTTCCG
CGTTACATAACTTACGGTAAATGGCCCGCCTGGCTGACCGCCCAACGACCCCCGCCCATTGACGTCAATA
ATGACGTATGTTCCCATAGTAACGCCAATAGGGACTTTCCATTGACGTCAATGGGTGGAGTATTTACGGT
AAACTGCCCACTTGGCAGTACATCAAGTGTATCATATGCCAAGTCCGCCCCCTATTGACGTCAATGACGG
TAAATGGCCCGCCTGGCATTATGCCCAGTACATGACCTTACGGGACTTTCCTACTTGGCAGTACATCTAC
GTATTAGTCATCGCTATTACCATGGTGATGCGGTTTTGGCAGTACACCAATGGGCGTGGATAGCGGTTTG
ACTCACGGGGATTTCCAAGTCTCCACCCCATTGACGTCAATGGGAGTTTGTTTTGGCACCAAAATCAACG
GGACTTTCCAAAATGTCGTAATAACCCCGCCCCGTTGACGCAAATGGGCGGTAGGCGTGTACGGTGGGAG
GTCTATATAAGCAGAGCTCGTTTAGTGAACCGTCAGATCACTAGAAGCTTTATTGCGGTAGTTTATCACA
GTTAAATTGCTAACGCAGTCAGTGCTTCTGACACAACAGTCTCGAACTTAAGCTGCAGAAGTTGGTCGTG
AGGCACTGGGCAGGTAAGTATCAAGGTTACAAGACAGGTTTAAGGAGACCAATAGAAACTGGGCTTGTCG
AGACAGAGAAGACTCTTGCGTTTCTGATAGGCACCTATTGGTCTTACTGACATCCACTTTGCCTTTCTCT
CCACAGGTGTCCACTCCCAGTTCAATTACAGCTCTTAAGGCTAGAGTACTTAATACGACTCACTATAGGC
TAGCCTCGAGGCGGCCGCGACTGCAGGGATCCGAGGTACCAAGCTTAATCAACCTCTGGATTACAAAATT
TGTGAAAGATTGACTGGTATTCTTAACTATGTTGCTCCTTTTACGCTATGTGAATACGCTGCTTTAATGC
CTTTGTATCATGCTATTGCTTCCCGTATGGCTTTCATTTTCTCCTCCTTGTATAAATCCTGGTTGCTGTC
TCTTTATGAGGAGTTGTGGCCCGTTGTCAGGCAACGTGGCGTGGTGTGCACTGTGTTTGCTGACGCAACC
CCCACTGGTTGGGGCATTGCCACCACCTGTCAGCTCCTTTCCGGGACTTTCGCTTTCCCCCTCCCTATTG
CCACGGCGGAACTCATCGCCGCCTGCCTTGCCCGCTGCTGGACAGGGGCTCGGCTGTTGGGCACTGACAA
TTCCGTGGTGTTGTCGGGGAAGCTGACGTCCTTTCCATGGCTGCTCGCCTGTGTTGCCACCTGGATTCTG
CGCGGGACGTCCTTCTGCTACGTCCCTTCGGCCCTCAATCCAGCGGACCTTCCTTCCCGCGGCCTGCTGC
CGGCTCTGCGGCCTCTTCCGCGTCTTCGCCTTCGCCCTCAGACGAGTCGGATCTCCCTTTGGGCCGCCTC
CCCGCCTGCAGTCTGACAAGCTTGTCGAGAAGTACTAGAGGATCATAATCAGCCATACCACATTTGTAGA
GGTTTTACTTGCTTTAAAAAACCTCCCACACCTCCCCCTGAACCTGAAACATAAAATGAATGCAATTGTT
GTTGTTAACTTGTTTATTGCAGCTTATAATGGTTACAAATAAAGCAATAGCATCACAAATTTCACAAATA
AAGCATTTTTTTCACTGCATTCTAGTTGTGGTTTGTCCAAACTCATCAATGTATCTTATCATGTCTGGAT
CTGATCACTGCTTGAGCCTAGGAGATCCGAACCAGATAAGTGAAATCTAGTTCCAAACTATTTTGTCATT
TTTAATTTTCGTATTAGCTTACGACGCTACACCCAGTTCCCATCTATTTTGTCACTCTTCCCTAAATAAT
CCTTAAAAACTCCATTTCCACCCCTCCCAGTTCCCAACTATTTTGTCCGCCCACAGCGGGGCATTTTTCT
TCCTGTTATGTTTTTAATCAAACATCCTGCCAACTCCATGTGACAAACCGTCATCTTCGGCTACTTT
