>Addgene plasmid #74099 | pEZT-BM | addgene partial sequence | sequence record 140415 | WPRE-R 5'-CATAGCGTAAAAGGAGCAACA-3'
CAGTCAATCTTTCACAAATTTTGTAATCCAGAGGTTGATTAAGCTTGGTACCTCGGATCCCTGCAGTCGC
GGCCGCCTCGAGGCTAGCCTATAGTGAGTCGTATTAAGTACTCTAGCCTTAAGAGCTGTAATTGAACTGG
GAGTGGACACCTGTGGAGAGAAAGGCAAAGTGGATGTCAGTAAGACCAATAGGTGCCTATCAGAAACGCA
AGAGTCTTCTCTGTCTCGACAAGCCCAGTTTCTATTGGTCTCCTTAAACCTGTCTTGTAACCTTGATACT
TACCTGCCCAGTGCCTCACGACCAACTTCTGCAGCTTAAGTTCGAGACTGTTGTGTCAGAAGCACTGACT
GCGTTAGCAATTTAACTGTGATAAACTACCGCAATAAAGCTTCTAGTGATCTGACGGTTCACTAAACGAG
CTCTGCTTATATAGACCTCCCACCGTACACGCCTACCGCCCATTTGCGTCAACGGGGCGGGGTTATTACG
ACATTTTGGAAAGTCCCGTTGATTTTGGTGCCAAAACAAACTCCCATTGACGTCAATGGGGTGGAGACTT
GGAAATCCCCGTGAGTCAAACCGCTATCCACGCCCATTGGTGTACTGCCAAAACCGCATCACCATGGTAA
TAGCGATGACTAATACGTAGATGTACTGCCAAGTAGGAAAGTCCCGTAAGGTCATGTACTGGGCATAATG
CCAGGCGGGCCATTTACCGTCATTGACGTCAATAGGGGGCGGACTTGGCATATGATACACTTGATGTACT
GCCAAGTGGGCAGTTTACCGTAAATACTCCACCCATTGACGTCAATGGAAAGTCCCTATTGGCGTTACTA
TGGGAACATACGTCATTATTGACGTCAATGGGCGGGGGTCGTTGGGCGGTCAGCCAGGCGGGCCATTTAC
CGTAAGTTATGTAACGCGGAACTCC
