>Addgene plasmid #74099 | pEZT-BM | addgene partial sequence | sequence record 140750 | TK-pA-R 5'-ttgtctccttccgtgtttca-3'
CGGTTCCGCATGCTATGCATCCTTGTACAGCTCGTCCATGCCGAGAGTGATCCCGGCGGCGGTCACGAAC
TCCAGCAGGACCATGTGATCGCGCTTCTCGTTGGGGTCTTTGCTCAGCTTGGACTGGGTGCTCAGGTAGT
GGTTGTCGGGCAGCAGCACGGGGCCGTCGCCGATGGGGGTGTTCTGCTGGTAGTGGTCGGCGAGCTGCAC
GCTGCCGTCCTCGATGTTGTGGCGGATCTTGAAGTTCACCTTGATGCCGTTCTTCTGCTTGTCGGCCATG
ATATAGACGTTGTGGCTGTTGTAGTTGTACTCCAGCTTGTGCCCCAGGATGTTGCCGTCCTCCTTGAAGT
CGATGCCCTTCAGCTCGATGCGGTTCACCAGGGTGTCGCCCTCGAACTTCACCTCGGCGCGGGTCTTGTA
GTTGCCGTCGTCCTTGAAGAAGATGGTGCGCTCCTGGACGTAGCCTTCGGGCATGGCGGACTTGAAGAAG
TCGTGCTGCTTCATGTGGTCGGGGTAGCGGCTGAAGCACTGCACGCCGTAGGTCAGGGTGGTCACGAGGG
TGGGCCAGGGCACGGGCAGCTTGCCGGTGGTGCAGATGAACTTCAGGGTCAGCTTGCCGTAGGTGGCATC
GCCCTCGCCCTCGCCGGACACGCTGAACTTGTGGCCGTTTACGTCGCCGTCCAGCTCGACCAGGATGGGC
ACCACCCCGGTGAACAGCTCCTCGCCCTTGCTCACCGGGTGATCAAGTCTTCGTCGAGTGATTGTAAATA
AAATGTAATTTACAGTATAGTATTTTAATTAATATACAAATGATTTGATAATAATTCTTATTTAACTATA
ATATATTGTGTTGGGTTGAATTAAAGGTCCGTATACTCCGGAATATTAATAGGATCCCGGTCCGA
